>Addgene plasmid #163304 | p7274 MSCV-P C-FlagHA 16 ∆DLYC | addgene full sequence | sequence record 323447 | Addgene NGS Result
GCTGCAGCATCGTTCTGTGTTGTCTCTGTCTGACTGTGTTTCTGTATTTGTCTGAAAATTAGGGCCAGAC
TGTTACCACTCCCTTAAGTTTGACCTTAGGTCACTGGAAAGATGTCGAGCGGATCGCTCACAACCAGTCG
GTAGATGTCAAGAAGAGACGTTGGGTTACCTTCTGCTCTGCAGAATGGCCAACCTTTAACGTCGGATGGC
CGCGAGACGGCACCTTTAACCGAGACCTCATCACCCAGGTTAAGATCAAGGTCTTTTCACCTGGCCCGCA
TGGACACCCAGACCAGGTCCCCTACATCGTGACCTGGGAAGCCTTGGCTTTTGACCCCCCTCCCTGGGTC
AAGCCCTTTGTACACCCTAAGCCTCCGCCTCCTCTTCCTCCATCCGCCCCGTCTCTCCCCCTTGAACCTC
CTCGTTCGACCCCGCCTCGATCCTCCCTTTATCCAGCCCTCACTCCTTCTCTAGGCGCCGGAATTAGATC
TAATACGACTCACTATAGGGAGACCCAAGCTGGCTAGTTAAGCTATCAACAAGTTTGTACAAAAAAGTTG
GCACCATGCATGGAGATACACCTACATTGCATGAATATATGTTAGATTTGCAACCAGAGACAACATATGA
GCAATTAAATGACAGCTCAGAGGAGGAGGATGAAATAGATGGTCCGGCCGGACAAGCAGAACCGGACAGA
GCCCATTACAATATTGTAACCTTTTGTTGCAAGTGTGACTCTACGCTTCGGTTGTGCGTACAAAGCACAC
ACGTAGACATTCGTACTTTGGAAGACCTGTTAATGGGCACACTAGGAATTGTGTGCCCCATCTGTTCTCA
GAAACCACCAACTTTCTTGTACAAAGTGGTTGATCTAGAGGGCCCGCGGTTCGAACTCGAGGACTACAAG
GACGACGATGACAAGTCGGCCGCTGGAGGATACCCCTACGACGTGCCCGACTACGCCTAGAATTCTACCG
GGTAGGGGAGGCGCTTTTCCCAAGGCAGTCTGGAGCATGCGCTTTAGCAGCCCCGCTGGGCACTTGGCGC
TACACAAGTGGCCTCTGGCCTCGCACACATTCCACATCCACCGGTAGGCGCCAACCGGCTCCGTTCTTTG
GTGGCCCCTTCGCGCCACCTTCTACTCCTCCCCTAGTCAGGAAGTTCCCCCCCGCCCCGCAGCTCGCGTC
GTGCAGGACGTGACAAATGGAAGTAGCACGTCTCACTAGTCTCGTGCAGATGGACAGCACCGCTGAGCAA
TGGAAGCGGGTAGGCCTTTGGGGCAGCGGCCAATAGCAGCTTTGCTCCTTCGCTTTCTGGGCTCAGAGGC
TGGGAAGGGGTGGGTCCGGGGGCGGGCTCAGGGGCGGGCTCAGGGGCGGGGCGGGCGCCCGAAGGTCCTC
CGGAGGCCCGGCATTCTGCACGCTTCAAAAGCGCACGTCTGCCGCGCTGTTCTCCTCTTCCTCATCTCCG
GGCCTTTCGACCTGCAGCCCAAGCTTACCATGACCGAGTACAAGCCCACGGTGCGCCTCGCCACCCGCGA
CGACGTCCCCAGGGCCGTACGCACCCTCGCCGCCGCGTTCGCCGACTACCCCGCCACGCGCCACACCGTC
GATCCGGACCGCCACATCGAGCGGGTCACCGAGCTGCAAGAACTCTTCCTCACGCGCGTCGGGCTCGACA
TCGGCAAGGTGTGGGTCGCGGACGACGGCGCCGCGGTGGCGGTCTGGACCACGCCGGAGAGCGTCGAAGC
GGGGGCGGTGTTCGCCGAGATCGGCCCGCGCATGGCCGAGTTGAGCGGTTCCCGGCTGGCCGCGCAGCAA
CAGATGGAAGGCCTCCTGGCGCCGCACCGGCCCAAGGAGCCCGCGTGGTTCCTGGCCACCGTCGGCGTCT
CGCCCGACCACCAGGGCAAGGGTCTGGGCAGCGCCGTCGTGCTCCCCGGAGTGGAGGCGGCCGAGCGCGC
CGGGGTGCCCGCCTTCCTGGAGACCTCCGCGCCCCGCAACCTCCCCTTCTACGAGCGGCTCGGCTTCACC
GTCACCGCCGACGTCGAGGTGCCCGAAGGACCGCGCACCTGGTGCATGACCCGCAAGCCCGGTGCCTGAC
GCCCGCCCCACGACCCGCAGCGCCCGACCGAAAGGAGCGCACGACCCCATGCATCGATAAAATAAAAGAT
TTTATTTAGTCTCCAGAAAAAGGGGGGAATGAAAGACCCCACCTGTAGGTTTGGCAAGCTAGCTTAAGTA
ACGCCATTTTGCAAGGCATGGAAAATACATAACTGAGAATAGAGAAGTTCAGATCAAGGTTAGGAACAGA
GAGACAGCAGAATATGGGCCAAACAGGATATCTGTGGTAAGCAGTTCCTGCCCCGGCTCAGGGCCAAGAA
CAGATGGTCCCCAGATGCGGTCCCGCCCTCAGCAGTTTCTAGAGAACCATCAGATGTTTCCAGGGTGCCC
CAAGGACCTGAAATGACCCTGTGCCTTATTTGAACTAACCAATCAGTTCGCTTCTCGCTTCTGTTCGCGC
GCTTCTGCTCCCCGAGCTCAATAAAAGAGCCCACAACCCCTCACTCGGCGCGCCAGTCCTCCGATAGACT
GCGTCGCCCGGGTACCCGTGTATCCAATAAACCCTCTTGCAGTTGCATCCGACTTGTGGTCTCGCTGTTC
CTTGGGAGGGTCTCCTCTGAGTGATTGACTACCCGTCAGCGGGGGTCTTTCATGGGTAACAGTTTCTTGA
AGTTGGAGAACAACATTCTGAGGGTAGGAGTCGAATATTAAGTAATCCTGACTCAATTAGCCACTGTTTT
GAATCCACATACTCCAATACTCCTGAAATAGTTCATTATGGACAGCGCAGAAAGAGCTGGGGAGAATTGT
GAAATTGTTATCCGCTCACAATTCCACACAACATACGAGCCGGAAGCATAAAGTGTAAAGCCTGGGGTGC
CTAATGAGTGAGCTAACTCACATTAATTGCGTTGCGCTCACTGCCCGCTTTCCAGTCGGGAAACCTGTCG
TGCCAGCTGCATTAATGAATCGGCCAACGCGCGGGGAGAGGCGGTTTGCGTATTGGGCGCTCTTCCGCTT
CCTCGCTCACTGACTCGCTGCGCTCGGTCGTTCGGCTGCGGCGAGCGGTATCAGCTCACTCAAAGGCGGT
AATACGGTTATCCACAGAATCAGGGGATAACGCAGGAAAGAACATGTGAGCAAAAGGCCAGCAAAAGGCC
AGGAACCGTAAAAAGGCCGCGTTGCTGGCGTTTTTCCATAGGCTCCGCCCCCCTGACGAGCATCACAAAA
ATCGACGCTCAAGTCAGAGGTGGCGAAACCCGACAGGACTATAAAGATACCAGGCGTTTCCCCTTGGAAG
CTCCCTCGTGCGCTCTCCTGTTCCGACCCTGCCGCTTACCGGATACCTGTCCGCCTTTCTCCCTTCGGGA
AGCGTGGCGCTTTCTCATAGCTCACGCTGTAGGTATCTCAGTTCGGTGTAGGTCGTTCGCTCCAAGCTGG
GCTGTGTGCACGAACCCCCCGTTCAGCCCGACCGCTGCGCCTTATCCGGTAACTATCGTCTTGAGTCCAA
CCCGGTAAGACACGACTTATCGCCACTGGCAGCAGCCACTGGTAACAGGATTAGCAGAGCGAGGTATGTA
GGCGGTGCTACAGAGTTCTTGAAGTGGTGGCCTAACTACGGCTACACTAGAAGAACAGTATTTGGTATCT
GCGCTCTGCTGAAGCCAGTTACCTTCGGAAAAAGAGTTGGTAGCTCTTGATCCGGCAAACAAACCACCGC
TGGTAGCGGTGGTTTTTTTGTTTGCAAGCAGCAGATTACGCGCAGAAAAAAAGGATCTCAAGAAGATCCT
TTGATCTTTTCTACGGGGTCTGACGCTCAGTGGAACGAAAACTCACGTTAAGGGATTTTGGTCATGAGAT
TATCAAAAAGGATCTTCACCTAGATCCTTTTAAATTAAAAATGAAGTTTTAAATCAATCTAAAGTATATA
TGAGTAAACTTGGTCTGACAGTTACCAATGCTTAATCAGTGAGGCACCTATCTCAGCGATCTGTCTATTT
CGTTCATCCATAGTTGCCTGACTCCCCGTCGTGTAGATAACTACGATACGGGAGGGCTTACCATCTGGCC
CCAGTGCTGCAATGATACCGCGAGACCCACGCTCACCGGCTCCAGATTTATCAGCAATAAACCAGCCAGC
CGGAAGGGCCGAGCGCAGAAGTGGTCCTGCAACTTTATCCGCCTCCATCCAGTCTATTAATTGTTGCCGG
GAAGCTAGAGTAAGTAGTTCGCCAGTTAATAGTTTGCGCAACGTTGTTGCCATTGCTACAGGCATCGTGG
TGTCACGCTCGTCGTTTGGTATGGCTTCATTCAGCTCCGGTTCCCAACGATCAAGGCGAGTTACATGATC
CCCCATGTTGTGCAAAAAAGCGGTTAGCTCCTTCGGTCCTCCGATCGTTGTCAGAAGTAAGTTGGCCGCA
GTGTTATCACTCATGGTTATGGCAGCACTGCATAATTCTCTTACTGTCATGCCATCCGTAAGATGCTTTT
CTGTGACTGGTGAGTACTCAACCAAGTCATTCTGAGAATAGTGTATGCGGCGACCGAGTTGCTCTTGCCC
GGCGTCAATACGGGATAATACCGCGCCACATAGCAGAACTTTAAAAGTGCTCATCATTGGAAAACGTTCT
TCGGGGCGAAAACTCTCAAGGATCTTACCGCTGTTGAGATCCAGTTCGATGTAACCCACTCGTGCACCCA
ACTGATCTTCAGCATCTTTTACTTTCACCAGCGTTTCTGGGTGAGCAAAAACAGGAAGGCAAAATGCCGC
AAAAAAGGGAATAAGGGCGACACGGAAATGTTGAATACTCATACTCTTCCTTTTTCAATATTATTGAAGC
ATTTATCAGGGTTATTGTCTCATGAGCGGATACATATTTGAATGTATTTAGAAAAATAAACAAATAGGGG
TTCCGCGCACATTTCCCCGAAAAGTGCCACCTGACGTCTAAGAAACCATTATTATCATGACATTAACCTA
TAAAAATAGGCGTATCACGAGGCCCTTTCGTCTCGCGCGTTTCGGTGATGACGGTGAAAACCTCTGACAC
ATGCAGCTCCCGGAGACGGTCACAGCTTGTCTGTAAGCGGATGCCGGGAGCAGACAAGCCCGTCAGGGCG
CGTCAGCGGGTGTTGGCGGGTGTCGGGGCTGGCTTAACTATGCGGCATCAGAGCAGATTGTACTGAGAGT
GCACCATATGCGGTGTGAAATACCGCACAGATGCGTAAGGAGAAAATACCGCATCAGGCGCCATTCGCCA
TTCAGGCTGCGCAACTGTTGGGAAGGGCGATCGGTGCGGGCCTCTTCGCTATTACGCCAGCTGGCGAAAG
GGGGATGTGCTGCAAGGCGATTAAGTTGGGTAACGCCAGGGTTTTCCCAGTCACGACGTTGTAAAACGAC
GGCGCAAGGAATGGTGCATGCAAGGAGATGGCGCCCAACAGTCCCCCGGCCACGGGGCCTGCCACCATAC
CCACGCCGAAACAAGCGCTCATGAGCCCGAAGTGGCGAGCCCGATCTTCCCCATCGGTGATGTCGGCGAT
ATAGGCGCCAGCAACCGCACCTGTGGCGCCGGTGATGCCGGCCACGATGCGTCCGGCGTAGAGGCGATTA
GTCCAATTTGTTAAAGACAGGATATCAGTGGTCCAGGCTCTAGTTTTGACTCAACAATATCACCAGCTGA
AGCCTATAGAGTACGAGCCATAGATAAAATAAAAGATTTTATTTAGTCTCCAGAAAAAGGGGGGAATGAA
AGACCCCACCTGTAGGTTTGGCAAGCTAGCTTAAGTAACGCCATTTTGCAAGGCATGGAAAATACATAAC
TGAGAATAGAGAAGTTCAGATCAAGGTTAGGAACAGAGAGACAGCAGAATATGGGCCAAACAGGATATCT
GTGGTAAGCAGTTCCTGCCCCGGCTCAGGGCCAAGAACAGATGGTCCCCAGATGCGGTCCCGCCCTCAGC
AGTTTCTAGAGAACCATCAGATGTTTCCAGGGTGCCCCAAGGACCTGAAATGACCCTGTGCCTTATTTGA
ACTAACCAATCAGTTCGCTTCTCGCTTCTGTTCGCGCGCTTCTGCTCCCCGAGCTCAATAAAAGAGCCCA
CAACCCCTCACTCGGCGCGCCAGTCCTCCGATAGACTGCGTCGCCCGGGTACCCGTATTCCCAATAAAGC
CTCTTGCTGTTTGCATCCGAATCGTGGACTCGCTGATCCTTGGGAGGGTCTCCTCAGATTGATTGACTGC
CCACCTCGGGGGTCTTTCATTTGGAGGTTCCACCGAGATTTGGAGACCCCTGCCCAGGGACCACCGACCC
CCCCGCCGGGAGGTAAGCTGGCCAGCGGTCGTTTCGTGTCTGTCTCTGTCTTTGTGCGTGTTTGTGCCGG
CATCTAATGTTTGCGCCTGCGTCTGTACTAGTTAGCTAACTAGCTCTGTATCTGGCGGACCCGTGGTGGA
ACTGACGAGTTCTGAACACCCGGCCGCAACCCTGGGAGACGTCCCAGGGACTTTGGGGGCCGTTTTTGTG
GCCCGACCTGAGGAAGGGAGTCGATGTGGAATCCGACCCCGTCAGGATATGTGGTTCTGGTAGGAGACGA
GAACCTAAAACAGTTCCCGCCTCCGTCTGAATTTTTGCTTTCGGTTTGGAACCGAAGCCGCGCGTCTTGT
CTGCTGCAGC
Features (pLannotate 1.2.2; 23 found; start..end, strand, type, name):
     63..479     +  CDS            gag (truncated): truncated Moloney murine leukemia virus (MMLV) gag gene lacking the start codon
    491..509     +  promoter       T7 promoter: promoter for bacteriophage T7 RNA polymerase
    540..557     +  protein_bind   attB1 (fragment): mutant version of attB; core recombination site for the Gateway® BP reaction BP Clonase™
    566..847     +  CDS            E7: VE7_HPV16 - Experimental evidence at protein level: Swiss-Prot protein existence level 1. Plays a role in viral genome replication by driving entry of quiescent cells into the cell cycle. Stimulation of progression from G1 to S phase allows the virus to efficiently use the cellular DNA replicating machinery to achieve viral genome replication. E7 protein has both transforming and trans-activating activities. Induces the disassembly of the E2F1 transcription factor from RB1, with subsequent transcriptional activation of E2F1-regulated S-phase genes. Interferes with host histone deacetylation me
    852..869     -  protein_bind   attB2 (fragment): mutant version of attB; core recombination site for the Gateway® BP reaction BP Clonase™
    905..925     +  CDS            FLAG (fragment): FLAG® epitope tag, followed by an enterokinase cleavage site
    980..1479    +  promoter       PGK promoter: mouse phosphoglycerate kinase 1 promoter
   1500..2099    +  CDS            PuroR: puromycin N-acetyltransferase; pac from Streptomyces alboniger; confers resistance to puromycin
   2199..2713    +  LTR            3' LTR: 3' long terminal repeat from murine embryonic stem cell virus
   2875..2891    -  protein_bind   lac operator: The lac repressor binds to the lac operator to inhibit transcription in E. coli. This inhibition can be relieved by adding lactose or isopropyl-β-D-thiogalactopyranoside (IPTG). lac repressor encoded by lacI
   2899..2929    -  promoter       lac promoter: promoter for the E. coli lac operon
   2944..2965    -  protein_bind   CAP binding site: CAP binding activates transcription in the presence of cAMP. E. coli catabolite activator protein
   2978..3070    -  CDS            lacI (fragment): lac repressor; lacI; The lac repressor binds to the lac operator to inhibit transcription in E. coli. This inhibition can be relieved by adding lactose or isopropyl-β-D-thiogalactopyranoside (IPTG).
   3253..3841    -  rep_origin     ori: high-copy-number ColE1/pMB1/pBR322/pUC origin of replication
   4012..4872    -  CDS            AmpR: β-lactamase; bla; confers resistance to ampicillin, carbenicillin, and related antibiotics
   4873..4977    -  promoter       AmpR promoter: bla
   5072..5107    +  CDS            rop (fragment): Rop protein, which maintains plasmids at low copy number; rop
   5209..5308    +  misc_feature   bom (fragment): basis of mobility region from pBR322
   5314..5463    -  CDS            lacZα (fragment): LacZα fragment of β-galactosidase; lacZ fragment
   5463..5664    -  CDS            TcR (fragment): tetracycline efflux protein; tet; confers resistance to tetracycline
   5665..5763    +  CDS            env (fragment): murine leukemia virus gPr80 envelope polyprotein precursor; env; proteolytically cleaved into gp70SU and p15TM subunits
   5805..6321    +  LTR            5' LTR: 5' long terminal repeat from murine embryonic stem cell virus
   6385..6726    +  misc_feature   MESV Ψ: packaging signal of murine embryonic stem cell virus
