[The description below was written by a language model from this plasmid's Addgene catalogue record and pLannotate feature annotations shown in this document.]
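Description:
p7274 MSCV-P C-FlagHA 16 ∆DLYC is a murine stem cell virus (MSCV) retroviral expression plasmid that delivers a mutant form of the human papillomavirus type 16 E7 oncoprotein into mammalian cells. In bacteria it is maintained through a high-copy ColE1/pUC-type origin and an ampicillin resistance gene. The backbone also carries several non-functional remnants of earlier cloning vectors, including fragments of lacI, lacZα, rop, bom and a tetracycline resistance gene. The retroviral portion is bounded by MESV-derived 5′ and 3′ long terminal repeats. Downstream of the 5′ LTR sit the MESV Ψ packaging signal and a truncated MMLV gag segment lacking its start codon, which together allow the transcribed genome to be encapsidated when gag, pol and env functions are supplied in trans by a packaging system.

The E7 open reading frame was introduced by Gateway recombination and is flanked by attB1 and attB2 remnants, with a short T7 promoter upstream. Expression in target cells is driven by the MSCV 5′ LTR. The insert carries the ∆DLYC mutation, a deletion of those four residues. The catalogue does not say what the mutation does; these residues are generally known to overlap the LxCxE motif through which E7 binds the retinoblastoma protein. A C-terminal Flag-HA tandem epitope follows the attB2 site, although the automated annotation detects only a FLAG fragment. Downstream, a mouse PGK promoter drives puromycin N-acetyltransferase, so stably transduced cells can be selected with puromycin. The construct suits stable expression and epitope-based detection or purification of mutant E7. The associated publication concerns PTPN14 degradation by high-risk HPV E7 and its effects on keratinocyte differentiation and HPV-mediated oncogenesis.
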