Addgene plasmid #163304: p7274 MSCV-P C-FlagHA 16 ∆DLYC
Purpose: Expresses HPV16 E7 ∆DLYC
Depositing lab: Elizabeth White. Depositing organization: University of Pennsylvania. Publication: PTPN14 degradation by high-risk human papillomavirus E7 limits keratinocyte differentiation and contributes to HPV-mediated oncogenesis. Hatterschide J, Bohidar AE, Grace M, Nulton TJ, Kim HW, Windle B, Morgan IM, Munger K, White EA. Proc Natl Acad Sci U S A. 2019 Apr 2;116(14):7033-7042. doi: 10.1073/pnas.1819534116. Epub 2019 Mar 20. PubMed 30894485.
Backbone
  Vector backbone: MSCV
  Vector type: Retroviral
  Selectable markers: Puromycin
Growth in bacteria
  Bacterial resistance: Ampicillin, 100 μg/mL
  Growth temperature: 37°C
  Growth strain: NEB Stable
  Copy number: High Copy
Gene/Insert
  Gene/Insert name: HPV16 E7 ∆DLYC
  Species: Human papillomavirus type 16
  Insert size (bp): 294
  Mutation: ∆DLYC
  Promoter: MSCV LTR
  Tag / fusion protein: FlagHA (C terminal on insert)
  Cloning method: Gateway Cloning
  Sequencing primers: 5′ pLXSN
Terms and licenses: Academic/Nonprofit Terms; Industry Terms: Not Available to Industry
How to cite: p7274 MSCV-P C-FlagHA 16 ∆DLYC was a gift from Elizabeth White (Addgene plasmid # 163304 ; http://n2t.net/addgene:163304 ; RRID:Addgene_163304)
